Addgene plasmid #122740: pAC10013_pLX-Blast(1-102)-NpuDnaE(N)-IRES-TagBFP2
Purpose: Plasmid 13:Lentiviral vector encoding Blast(1-102)-NpuDnaE(N)and TagBFP2
Depositing lab: Albert Cheng. Publication: Split Selectable Markers. Jillette N, Du M, Cheng AW. bioRxiv 452979 10.1101/452979.
Backbone
  Vector backbone: pAC10094_pLX-DEST-IRES-TagBFP2 (Addgene# 122814)
  Vector type: Mammalian Expression, Lentiviral
  Selectable markers: Blast(1-102)-NpuDnaE(N)
Growth in bacteria
  Bacterial resistance: Ampicillin, 100 μg/mL
  Growth temperature: 30°C
  Growth strain: NEB Stable
  Copy number: Unknown
Gene/Insert
  Gene/Insert name: Blast(1-102)-NpuDnaE(N)
  Species: Synthetic
  Cloning method: Gateway Cloning
  Sequencing primers: 5′ CMV-Forward; 3′ IRES-R
Terms and licenses: Academic/Nonprofit Terms; Industry Terms: Not Available to Industry
Depositor comments: Please visit https://www.biorxiv.org/content/10.1101/452979v2 for BioRxiv preprint.
How to cite: pAC10013_pLX-Blast(1-102)-NpuDnaE(N)-IRES-TagBFP2 was a gift from Albert Cheng (Addgene plasmid # 122740)
