[The description below was written by a language model from this plasmid's Addgene catalogue record and pLannotate feature annotations shown in this document.]
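Description:
pAC10013_pLX-Blast(1-102)-NpuDnaE(N)-IRES-TagBFP2 is a 9,261-nt lentiviral mammalian expression plasmid made by Gateway recombination into the pLX-DEST-IRES-TagBFP2 destination backbone. It is propagated in E. coli through a high-copy ColE1/pUC origin with ampicillin resistance (AmpR), and also carries an f1 ori, an SV40 origin and residual lac/T3/T7 cloning-vector elements. The viral portion has a third-generation, self-inactivating layout. An RSV promoter fused to a truncated HIV-1 5' LTR drives genomic RNA production in packaging cells. It is followed by the Ψ packaging signal with a gag fragment, the RRE for Rev-dependent export, a cPPT/CTS, a WPRE to boost transcript expression, and a ΔU3 3' LTR with an SV40 poly(A) signal downstream.

The payload sits between attB1 and attB2 sites downstream of the CMV enhancer/promoter. It is a synthetic fusion of the N-terminal part of the blasticidin S deaminase (residues 1-102, annotated as a bsr fragment) to the N-terminal half of the NpuDnaE split intein, which the annotation tool matched to a homologous cyanobacterial dnaE-N sequence. On its own this fragment should not confer blasticidin resistance. In the split selectable marker design, a partner vector would supply the matching intein C-half fused to the rest of the marker, so that protein trans-splicing rebuilds a functional enzyme only in cells carrying both constructs. An EMCV IRES then allows translation of TagBFP2 from the same transcript, giving a blue fluorescent readout of transduction. A V5 tag sequence lies just after attB2, but the record does not say whether it is in frame with the insert. An hPGK promoter is also annotated upstream of the cPPT and CMV elements, and its role is likewise not stated.
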