Features (pLannotate 1.2.2; 33 found; start..end, strand, type, name):
     65..368     +  enhancer       CMV enhancer: human cytomegalovirus immediate early enhancer
    369..572     +  promoter       CMV promoter: human cytomegalovirus (CMV) immediate early promoter
    595..619     +  protein_bind   attB1: mutant version of attB; recombination site for the Gateway® BP reaction BP Clonase™
    643..951     +  CDS            bsr (fragment): BSR_BACCE - Experimental evidence at protein level: Swiss-Prot protein existence level 1. Catalyzes the deamination of the cytosine moiety of the antibiotics blasticidin S, cytomycin and acetylblasticidin S. From Bacillus cereus.
    949..1248    +  CDS            dnaE-N (fragment): DPO3A_SYNY3 - Experimental evidence at protein level: Swiss-Prot protein existence level 1. DNA polymerase III is a complex, multichain enzyme responsible for most of the replicative synthesis in bacteria. This DNA polymerase also exhibits 3' to 5' exonuclease activity. The alpha chain is the DNA polymerase (By similarity). From Synechocystis sp. (strain PCC 6803 / Kazusa).
   1273..1297    -  protein_bind   attB2: mutant version of attB; recombination site for the Gateway® BP reaction BP Clonase™
   1299..1340    +  CDS            V5 tag: epitope tag from simian virus 5
   1379..1948    +  misc_feature   IRES2: internal ribosome entry site (IRES) of the encephalomyocarditis virus (EMCV)
   1948..2649    +  CDS            TagBFP: monomeric blue fluorescent protein mammalian codon-optimized
   2673..3261    +  misc_feature   WPRE: woodchuck hepatitis virus posttranscriptional regulatory element
   3312..3331    +  misc_feature   cPPT/CTS (fragment): central polypurine tract and central termination sequence of HIV-1
   3333..3566    +  LTR            3' LTR (ΔU3): self-inactivating 3' long terminal repeat (LTR) from HIV-1
   3644..3765    +  polyA_signal   SV40 poly(A) signal: SV40 polyadenylation signal
   3805..3940    +  rep_origin     SV40 ori: SV40 origin of replication
   3961..3979    -  promoter       T7 promoter: promoter for bacteriophage T7 RNA polymerase
   3987..4142    +  CDS            lacZα (fragment): LacZα fragment of β-galactosidase; lacZ fragment
   4147..4575    +  rep_origin     f1 ori (sequence partly withheld): f1 bacteriophage origin of replication; arrow indicates direction of (+) strand synthesis
   4628..4732    +  promoter       AmpR promoter: bla
   4733..5593    +  CDS            AmpR: β-lactamase; bla; confers resistance to ampicillin, carbenicillin, and related antibiotics
   5764..6352    +  rep_origin     ori: high-copy-number ColE1/pMB1/pBR322/pUC origin of replication
   6535..6627    +  CDS            lacI (fragment): lac repressor; lacI; The lac repressor binds to the lac operator to inhibit transcription in E. coli. This inhibition can be relieved by adding lactose or isopropyl-β-D-thiogalactopyranoside (IPTG).
   6640..6661    +  protein_bind   CAP binding site: CAP binding activates transcription in the presence of cAMP. E. coli catabolite activator protein
   6676..6706    +  promoter       lac promoter: promoter for the E. coli lac operon
   6714..6730    +  protein_bind   lac operator: The lac repressor binds to the lac operator to inhibit transcription in E. coli. This inhibition can be relieved by adding lactose or isopropyl-β-D-thiogalactopyranoside (IPTG). lac repressor encoded by lacI
   6775..6793    +  promoter       T3 promoter: promoter for bacteriophage T3 RNA polymerase
   6821..7047    +  promoter       RSV promoter: Rous sarcoma virus enhancer/promoter
   7048..7228    +  LTR            5' LTR (truncated): truncated 5' long terminal repeat (LTR) from HIV-1
   7275..7400    +  misc_feature   HIV-1 Ψ: packaging signal of human immunodeficiency virus type 1
   7384..7747    +  CDS            HIV-1 gag (fragment): gag protein from human immunodeficiency virus 1; gag
   7893..8126    +  misc_feature   RRE: The Rev response element (RRE) of HIV-1 allows for Rev-dependent mRNA export from the nucleus to the cytoplasm.
   8503..8529    +  CDS            Rev (fragment): human immunodeficiency virus 1 (HIV-1) Rev protein; rev; enhances nuclear export of unspliced and incompletely spliced viral mRNAs
   8530..9030    +  promoter       hPGK promoter: human phosphoglycerate kinase 1 promoter
   9092..9209    +  misc_feature   cPPT/CTS: central polypurine tract and central termination sequence of HIV-1
>Addgene plasmid #122740 | pAC10013_pLX-Blast(1-102)-NpuDnaE(N)-IRES-TagBFP2 | depositor full sequence | sequence record 234242 | pAC10013_pLX-Blast(1-102)-NpuDnaE(N)-IRES-TagBFP2 sequence 9261 bps
CCCGGGGTTATTAATAGTAATCAATTACGGGGTCATTAGTTCATAGCCCATATATGGAGTTCCGCGTTAC
ATAACTTACGGTAAATGGCCCGCCTGGCTGACCGCCCAACGACCCCCGCCCATTGACGTCAATAATGACG
TATGTTCCCATAGTAACGCCAATAGGGACTTTCCATTGACGTCAATGGGTGGAGTATTTACGGTAAACTG
CCCACTTGGCAGTACATCAAGTGTATCATATGCCAAGTACGCCCCCTATTGACGTCAATGACGGTAAATG
GCCCGCCTGGCATTATGCCCAGTACATGACCTTATGGGACTTTCCTACTTGGCAGTACATCTACGTATTA
GTCATCGCTATTACCATGGTGATGCGGTTTTGGCAGTACATCAATGGGCGTGGATAGCGGTTTGACTCAC
GGGGATTTCCAAGTCTCCACCCCATTGACGTCAATGGGAGTTTGTTTTGGCACCAAAATCAACGGGACTT
TCCAAAATGTCGTAACAACTCCGCCCCATTGACGCAAATGGGCGGTAGGCGTGTACGGTGGGAGGTCTAT
ATAAGCAGAGCTCTCTGGCTAACTGTCGGGATCAACAAGTTTGTACAAAAAAGCAGGCTCCGAATTCACC
GGTGCCGCCACCATGAAAACATTTAACATTTCTCAACAGGATCTAGAATTAGTAGAAGTAGCGACAGAGA
AGATTACAATGCTTTATGAGGATAATAAACATCATGTGGGAGCGGCAATTCGTACGAAAACAGGAGAAAT
CATTTCGGCAGTACATATTGAAGCGTATATAGGACGAGTAACTGTTTGTGCAGAAGCCATTGCGATTGGT
AGTGCAGTTTCGAATGGACAAAAGGATTTTGACACGATTGTAGCTGTTAGACACCCTTATTCTGACGAAG
TAGATAGAAGTATTCGAGTGGTAAGTCCTTGTGGTATGTGCCTTTCATACGAGACCGAGATCCTGACTGT
CGAGTACGGATTGCTTCCTATCGGCAAAATCGTGGAGAAGAGGATTGAATGTACCGTCTATTCAGTCGAT
AATAATGGGAACATCTACACACAGCCCGTGGCTCAATGGCACGACAGAGGAGAGCAGGAAGTTTTTGAAT
ACTGTCTCGAGGACGGATCCCTCATCCGCGCTACTAAAGATCATAAGTTTATGACCGTGGACGGCCAGAT
GCTGCCAATTGACGAAATTTTTGAACGAGAGCTGGATCTGATGAGAGTCGACAACCTTCCAAACTGATTA
ATTAAGAATTCGACCCAGCTTTCTTGTACAAAGTGGTTGGTAAGCCTATCCCTAACCCTCTCCTCGGTCT
CGATTCTACGTAGTAATGAGCTAGCAGTCTCGAGGTTAACGAATTCCGCCCCCCCCCTAACGTTACTGGC
CGAAGCCGCTTGGAATAAGGCCGGTGTGCGCTTGTCTATATGTTATTTTCCACCATATTGCCGTCTTTTG
GCAATGTGAGGGCCCGGAAACCTGGCCCTGTCTTCTTGACGAGCATTCCTAGGGGTCTTTCCCCTCTCGC
CAAAGGAATGCAAGGTCTGTTGAATGTCGTGAAGGAAGCAGTTCCTCTGGAAGCTTCTTGAAGACAAACA
ACGTCTGTAGCGACCCTTTGCAGGCAGCGGAACCCCCCACCTGGCGACAGGTGCCCCTGCGGCCAAAAGC
CACGTGTATAAGATACACCTGCAAAGGCGGCACAACCCCAGTGCCACGTTGTGAGTTGGATAGTTGTGGA
AAGAGTCAAATGGCTCTCCTCAAGCGTATTCAACAAGGGGCTGAAGGATGCCCAGAAGGTACCCCATTGT
ATGGGATCTGATCTGGGGCCTCGGTGCACATGCTTTACATGTGTTTAGTCGAGGTTAAAAAAACGTCTAG
GCCCCCCGAACCACGGGGACGTGGTTTTCCTTTGAAAAACACGATAATACCATGGCCATGAGCGAGCTGA
TTAAGGAGAACATGCACATGAAGCTGTACATGGAGGGCACCGTGGACAACCATCACTTCAAGTGCACATC
CGAGGGCGAAGGCAAGCCCTACGAGGGCACCCAGACCATGAGAATCAAGGTGGTCGAGGGCGGCCCTCTC
CCCTTCGCCTTCGACATCCTGGCTACTAGCTTCCTCTACGGCAGCAAGACCTTCATCAACCACACCCAGG
GCATCCCCGACTTCTTCAAGCAGTCCTTCCCTGAGGGCTTCACATGGGAGAGAGTCACCACATACGAAGA
CGGGGGCGTGCTGACCGCTACCCAGGACACCAGCCTCCAGGACGGCTGCCTCATCTACAACGTCAAGATC
AGAGGGGTGAACTTCACATCCAACGGCCCTGTGATGCAGAAGAAAACACTCGGCTGGGAGGCCTTCACCG
AGACGCTGTACCCCGCTGACGGCGGCCTGGAAGGCAGAAACGACATGGCCCTGAAGCTCGTGGGCGGGAG
CCATCTGATCGCAAACATCAAGACCACATATAGATCCAAGAAACCCGCTAAGAACCTCAAGATGCCTGGC
GTCTACTATGTGGACTACAGACTGGAAAGAATCAAGGAGGCCAACAACGAGACCTACGTCGAGCAGCACG
AGGTGGCAGTGGCCAGATACTGCGACCTCCCTAGCAAACTGGGGCACAAGCTTAATTAACACCGGTGGCG
CGTTAAGTCGACAATCAACCTCTGGATTACAAAATTTGTGAAAGATTGACTGGTATTCTTAACTATGTTG
CTCCTTTTACGCTATGTGGATACGCTGCTTTAATGCCTTTGTATCATGCTATTGCTTCCCGTATGGCTTT
CATTTTCTCCTCCTTGTATAAATCCTGGTTGCTGTCTCTTTATGAGGAGTTGTGGCCCGTTGTCAGGCAA
CGTGGCGTGGTGTGCACTGTGTTTGCTGACGCAACCCCCACTGGTTGGGGCATTGCCACCACCTGTCAGC
TCCTTTCCGGGACTTTCGCTTTCCCCCTCCCTATTGCCACGGCGGAACTCATCGCCGCCTGCCTTGCCCG
CTGCTGGACAGGGGCTCGGCTGTTGGGCACTGACAATTCCGTGGTGTTGTCGGGGAAATCATCGTCCTTT
CCTTGGCTGCTCGCCTGTGTTGCCACCTGGATTCTGCGCGGGACGTCCTTCTGCTACGTCCCTTCGGCCC
TCAATCCAGCGGACCTTCCTTCCCGCGGCCTGCTGCCGGCTCTGCGGCCTCTTCCGCGTCTTCGCCTTCG
CCCTCAGACGAGTCGGATCTCCCTTTGGGCCGCCTCCCCGCGTCGACTTTAAGACCAATGACTTACAAGG
CAGCTGTAGATCTTAGCCACTTTTTAAAAGAAAAGGGGGGACTGGAAGGGCTAATTCACTCCCAACGAAG
ACAAGATCTGCTTTTTGCTTGTACTGGGTCTCTCTGGTTAGACCAGATCTGAGCCTGGGAGCTCTCTGGC
TAACTAGGGAACCCACTGCTTAAGCCTCAATAAAGCTTGCCTTGAGTGCTTCAAGTAGTGTGTGCCCGTC
TGTTGTGTGACTCTGGTAACTAGAGATCCCTCAGACCCTTTTAGTCAGTGTGGAAAATCTCTAGCAGTAC
GTATAGTAGTTCATGTCATCTTATTATTCAGTATTTATAACTTGCAAAGAAATGAATATCAGAGAGTGAG
AGGAACTTGTTTATTGCAGCTTATAATGGTTACAAATAAAGCAATAGCATCACAAATTTCACAAATAAAG
CATTTTTTTCACTGCATTCTAGTTGTGGTTTGTCCAAACTCATCAATGTATCTTATCATGTCTGGCTCTA
GCTATCCCGCCCCTAACTCCGCCCATCCCGCCCCTAACTCCGCCCAGTTCCGCCCATTCTCCGCCCCATG
GCTGACTAATTTTTTTTATTTATGCAGAGGCCGAGGCCGCCTCGGCCTCTGAGCTATTCCAGAAGTAGTG
AGGAGGCTTTTTTGGAGGCCTAGGGACGTACCCAATTCGCCCTATAGTGAGTCGTATTACGCGCGCTCAC
TGGCCGTCGTTTTACAACGTCGTGACTGGGAAAACCCTGGCGTTACCCAACTTAATCGCCTTGCAGCACA
TCCCCCTTTCGCCAGCTGGCGTAATAGCGAAGAGGCCCGCACCGATCGCCCTTCCCAACAGTTGCGCAGC
CTGAATGGCGAATGGG
[124 nt withheld, positions 4147-4270]
C
[91 nt withheld, positions 4272-4362]
A
[49 nt withheld, positions 4364-4412]
CCTTTGACGTTGGAGTCCACGTTCTTT
[37 nt withheld, positions 4440-4476]
ACCCTATCTCGGTCTATTCTTTTGATTTATAAGGGATTTTGCCGATTTCGGCCTATTGGTTAAAAAATGA
GCTGATTTAACAAAAATTTAACGCGAATTTTAACAAAATATTAACGCTTACAATTTAGGTGGCACTTTTC
GGGGAAATGTGCGCGGAACCCCTATTTGTTTATTTTTCTAAATACATTCAAATATGTATCCGCTCATGAG
ACAATAACCCTGATAAATGCTTCAATAATATTGAAAAAGGAAGAGTATGAGTATTCAACATTTCCGTGTC
GCCCTTATTCCCTTTTTTGCGGCATTTTGCCTTCCTGTTTTTGCTCACCCAGAAACGCTGGTGAAAGTAA
AAGATGCTGAAGATCAGTTGGGTGCACGAGTGGGTTACATCGAACTGGATCTCAACAGCGGTAAGATCCT
TGAGAGTTTTCGCCCCGAAGAACGTTTTCCAATGATGAGCACTTTTAAAGTTCTGCTATGTGGCGCGGTA
TTATCCCGTATTGACGCCGGGCAAGAGCAACTCGGTCGCCGCATACACTATTCTCAGAATGACTTGGTTG
AGTACTCACCAGTCACAGAAAAGCATCTTACGGATGGCATGACAGTAAGAGAATTATGCAGTGCTGCCAT
AACCATGAGTGATAACACTGCGGCCAACTTACTTCTGACAACGATCGGAGGACCGAAGGAGCTAACCGCT
TTTTTGCACAACATGGGGGATCATGTAACTCGCCTTGATCGTTGGGAACCGGAGCTGAATGAAGCCATAC
CAAACGACGAGCGTGACACCACGATGCCTGTAGCAATGGCAACAACGTTGCGCAAACTATTAACTGGCGA
ACTACTTACTCTAGCTTCCCGGCAACAATTAATAGACTGGATGGAGGCGGATAAAGTTGCAGGACCACTT
CTGCGCTCGGCCCTTCCGGCTGGCTGGTTTATTGCTGATAAATCTGGAGCCGGTGAGCGTGGGTCTCGCG
GTATCATTGCAGCACTGGGGCCAGATGGTAAGCCCTCCCGTATCGTAGTTATCTACACGACGGGGAGTCA
GGCAACTATGGATGAACGAAATAGACAGATCGCTGAGATAGGTGCCTCACTGATTAAGCATTGGTAACTG
TCAGACCAAGTTTACTCATATATACTTTAGATTGATTTAAAACTTCATTTTTAATTTAAAAGGATCTAGG
TGAAGATCCTTTTTGATAATCTCATGACCAAAATCCCTTAACGTGAGTTTTCGTTCCACTGAGCGTCAGA
CCCCGTAGAAAAGATCAAAGGATCTTCTTGAGATCCTTTTTTTCTGCGCGTAATCTGCTGCTTGCAAACA
AAAAAACCACCGCTACCAGCGGTGGTTTGTTTGCCGGATCAAGAGCTACCAACTCTTTTTCCGAAGGTAA
CTGGCTTCAGCAGAGCGCAGATACCAAATACTGTTCTTCTAGTGTAGCCGTAGTTAGGCCACCACTTCAA
GAACTCTGTAGCACCGCCTACATACCTCGCTCTGCTAATCCTGTTACCAGTGGCTGCTGCCAGTGGCGAT
AAGTCGTGTCTTACCGGGTTGGACTCAAGACGATAGTTACCGGATAAGGCGCAGCGGTCGGGCTGAACGG
GGGGTTCGTGCACACAGCCCAGCTTGGAGCGAACGACCTACACCGAACTGAGATACCTACAGCGTGAGCT
ATGAGAAAGCGCCACGCTTCCCGAAGGGAGAAAGGCGGACAGGTATCCGGTAAGCGGCAGGGTCGGAACA
GGAGAGCGCACGAGGGAGCTTCCAGGGGGAAACGCCTGGTATCTTTATAGTCCTGTCGGGTTTCGCCACC
TCTGACTTGAGCGTCGATTTTTGTGATGCTCGTCAGGGGGGCGGAGCCTATGGAAAAACGCCAGCAACGC
GGCCTTTTTACGGTTCCTGGCCTTTTGCTGGCCTTTTGCTCACATGTTCTTTCCTGCGTTATCCCCTGAT
TCTGTGGATAACCGTATTACCGCCTTTGAGTGAGCTGATACCGCTCGCCGCAGCCGAACGACCGAGCGCA
GCGAGTCAGTGAGCGAGGAAGCGGAAGAGCGCCCAATACGCAAACCGCCTCTCCCCGCGCGTTGGCCGAT
TCATTAATGCAGCTGGCACGACAGGTTTCCCGACTGGAAAGCGGGCAGTGAGCGCAACGCAATTAATGTG
AGTTAGCTCACTCATTAGGCACCCCAGGCTTTACACTTTATGCTTCCGGCTCGTATGTTGTGTGGAATTG
TGAGCGGATAACAATTTCACACAGGAAACAGCTATGACCATGATTACGCCAAGCGCGCAATTAACCCTCA
CTAAAGGGAACAAAAGCTGGAGCTGCAAGCTTAATGTAGTCTTATGCAATACTCTTGTAGTCTTGCAACA
TGGTAACGATGAGTTAGCAACATGCCTTACAAGGAGAGAAAAAGCACCGTGCATGCCGATTGGTGGAAGT
AAGGTGGTACGATCGTGCCTTATTAGGAAGGCAACAGACGGGTCTGACATGGATTGGACGAACCACTGAA
TTGCCGCATTGCAGAGATATTGTATTTAAGTGCCTAGCTCGATACATAAACGGGTCTCTCTGGTTAGACC
AGATCTGAGCCTGGGAGCTCTCTGGCTAACTAGGGAACCCACTGCTTAAGCCTCAATAAAGCTTGCCTTG
AGTGCTTCAAGTAGTGTGTGCCCGTCTGTTGTGTGACTCTGGTAACTAGAGATCCCTCAGACCCTTTTAG
TCAGTGTGGAAAATCTCTAGCAGTGGCGCCCGAACAGGGACTTGAAAGCGAAAGGGAAACCAGAGGAGCT
CTCTCGACGCAGGACTCGGCTTGCTGAAGCGCGCACGGCAAGAGGCGAGGGGCGGCGACTGGTGAGTACG
CCAAAAATTTTGACTAGCGGAGGCTAGAAGGAGAGAGATGGGTGCGAGAGCGTCAGTATTAAGCGGGGGA
GAATTAGATCGCGATGGGAAAAAATTCGGTTAAGGCCAGGGGGAAAGAAAAAATATAAATTAAAACATAT
AGTATGGGCAAGCAGGGAGCTAGAACGATTCGCAGTTAATCCTGGCCTGTTAGAAACATCAGAAGGCTGT
AGACAAATACTGGGACAGCTACAACCATCCCTTCAGACAGGATCAGAAGAACTTAGATCATTATATAATA
CAGTAGCAACCCTCTATTGTGTGCATCAAAGGATAGAGATAAAAGACACCAAGGAAGCTTTAGACAAGAT
AGAGGAAGAGCAAAACAAAAGTAAGACCACCGCACAGCAAGCGGCCGCTGATCTTCAGACCTGGAGGAGG
AGATATGAGGGACAATTGGAGAAGTGAATTATATAAATATAAAGTAGTAAAAATTGAACCATTAGGAGTA
GCACCCACCAAGGCAAAGAGAAGAGTGGTGCAGAGAGAAAAAAGAGCAGTGGGAATAGGAGCTTTGTTCC
TTGGGTTCTTGGGAGCAGCAGGAAGCACTATGGGCGCAGCGTCAATGACGCTGACGGTACAGGCCAGACA
ATTATTGTCTGGTATAGTGCAGCAGCAGAACAATTTGCTGAGGGCTATTGAGGCGCAACAGCATCTGTTG
CAACTCACAGTCTGGGGCATCAAGCAGCTCCAGGCAAGAATCCTGGCTGTGGAAAGATACCTAAAGGATC
AACAGCTCCTGGGGATTTGGGGTTGCTCTGGAAAACTCATTTGCACCACTGCTGTGCCTTGGAATGCTAG
TTGGAGTAATAAATCTCTGGAACAGATTTGGAATCACACGACCTGGATGGAGTGGGACAGAGAAATTAAC
AATTACACAAGCTTAATACACTCCTTAATTGAAGAATCGCAAAACCAGCAAGAAAAGAATGAACAAGAAT
TATTGGAATTAGATAAATGGGCAAGTTTGTGGAATTGGTTTAACATAACAAATTGGCTGTGGTATATAAA
ATTATTCATAATGATAGTAGGAGGCTTGGTAGGTTTAAGAATAGTTTTTGCTGTACTTTCTATAGTGAAT
AGAGTTAGGCAGGGATATTCACCATTATCGTTTCAGACCCACCTCCCAACCCCGAGGGGACCCTTGCGCC
TTTTCCAAGGCAGCCCTGGGTTTGCGCAGGGACGCGGCTGCTCTGGGCGTGGTTCCGGGAAACGCAGCGG
CGCCGACCCTGGGTCTCGCACATTCTTCACGTCCGTTCGCAGCGTCACCCGGATCTTCGCCGCTACCCTT
GTGGGCCCCCCGGCGACGCTTCCTGCTCCGCCCCTAAGTCGGGAAGGTTCCTTGCGGTTCGCGGCGTGCC
GGACGTGACAAACGGAAGCCGCACGTCTCACTAGTACCCTCGCAGACGGACAGCGCCAGGGAGCAATGGC
AGCGCGCCGACCGCGATGGGCTGTGGCCAATAGCGGCTGCTCAGCAGGGCGCGCCGAGAGCAGCGGCCGG
GAAGGGGCGGTGCGGGAGGCGGGGTGTGGGGCGGTAGTGTGGGCCCTGTTCCTGCCCGCGCGGTGTTCCG
CATTCTGCAAGCCTCCGGAGCGCACGTCGGCAGTCGGCTCCCTCGTTGACCGAATCACCGACCTCTCTCC
CCAGGGGGTACCCAGCTGTCTAGAGAATTCTAGATCTTGAGACAAATGGCAGTATTCATCCACAATTTTA
AAAGAAAAGGGGGGATTGGGGGGTACAGTGCAGGGGAAAGAATAGTAGACATAATAGCAACAGACATACA
AACTAAAGAATTACAAAAACAAATTACAAAAATTCAAAATTTTCGGGTTTATTACAGGGACAGCAGAGAT
CCACTTTGGCGCCGGCTCGAGGGGG
